>Addgene plasmid #202999 | Salsa-BC158-P2F2 | addgene full sequence | sequence record 421355 | Addgene NGS Result
AGCGCCCAATACGCAAACCGCCTCTCCCCGCGCGTTGGCCGATTCATTAATGCAGTCGAGGGATCTCCAT
AAGAGAAGAGGGACAGCTATGACTGGGAGTAGTCAGGAGAGGAGGAAAAATCTGGCTAGTAAAACATGTA
AGGAAAATTTTAGGGATGTTAAAGAAAAAAATAACACAAAACAAAATATAAAAAAAATCTAACCTCAAGT
CAAGGCTTTTCTATGGAATAAGGAATGGACAGCAGGGGGCTGTTTCATATACTGATGACCTCTTTATAGC
CAACCTTTGTTCATGGCAGCCAGCATATGGGCATATGTTGCCAAACTCTAAACCAAATACTCATTCTGAT
GTTTTAAATGATTTGCCCTCCCATATGTCCTTCCGAGTGAGAGACACAAAAAATTCCAACACACTATTGC
AATGAAAATAAATTTCCTTTATTAGCCAGAAGTCAGATGCTCAAGGGGCTTCATGATGTCCCCATAATTT
TTGGCAGAGGGAAAAAGATCGATCTCAGTGGTATTTGTGAGCCAGGGCATTGGCCACACCAGCCACCACC
TTCTGATAGGCAGCCTGCACCTGAGGAGTGAATTCTTTGCCAAAATGATGAGACAGCACAACAACCAGCA
CGTTGCCCAGGAGCTGTAGGAAAGAGAAGAAGGCATGAACATGGTTAGCAGAGGGGCCCGGTTTGGACTC
AGAGTATTTTATCCTCATCTCAAACAGTGTATATCATTGTAACCATAAAGAGAAAGGCAGGATGATGACC
AGGGTGTAGTTGTTTCTACCAATAAGAATATTTCCACGCCAGCCAGAATTTATATGCAGAAATATTCTAC
CTTATCATTTAATTATAACAATTGTTCTCTAAAACTGTGCTGAAGTACAATATAATATACCCTGATTGCC
TTGAAAAAAAAGTGATTAGAGAAAGTACTTACAATCTGACAAATAAACAAAAGTGAATTTAAAAATTCGT
TACAAATGCAAGCTAAAGTTTAACGAAAAAGTTACAGAAAATGAAAAGAAAATAAGAGGAGACAATGGTT
GTCAACAGAGTAGAAAGTGAAAGAAACAAAATTATCATGAGGGTCCATGGTGATACAAGGGACATCTTCC
CATTCTAAACAACACCCTGAAAACTTTGCCCCCTCCATATAACATGAATTTTACAATAGCGAAAAAGAAA
GAACAATCAAGGGTCCCCAAACTCACCCTGAAGTTCTCAGCTCTAGAGATATCGTCGAGGCCGCGCTAGC
GTTTAAACTGTCGACCTTAATTAAGAGATCTGCTCGAGGCGCGTCAGCTGACTAGAGGATCCCCGGGTAC
CGAGCTCGAATTCGGGGCCGCGGAGGCTGGATCGGTCCCGGTGTCTTCTATGGAGGTCAAAACAGCGTGG
ATGGCGTCTCCAGGCGATCTGACGGTTCACTAAACGAGCTCTGCTTATATAGGCCTCCCACCGTACACGC
CTACCTCGACCCGGGTACCGAGCTCGACTTTCACTTTTCTCTATCACTGATAGGGAGTGGTAAACTCGAC
TTTCACTTTTCTCTATCACTGATAGGGAGTGGTAAACTCGACTTTCACTTTTCTCTATCACTGATAGGGA
GTGGTAAACTCGACTTTCACTTTTCTCTATCACTGATAGGGAGTGGTAAACTCGACTTTCACTTTTCTCT
ATCACTGATAGGGAGTGGTAAACTCGACCTATATAAGCAGAGCTCGTTTAGTGAACCGTCAGATCGCCTG
GAGACGCCATCCACGCTGTTTTGACCTCCATAGAAGACACCGGGACCGATCCAGCCTCCGCGGCCCCGAA
TTCCTGCAGCGGCCGCTCTAGAACTAGTGGATCCCCGCGGATGGTGAGCAAGGGCGAGGAGCTGTTCACC
GGGGTGGTGCCCATCCTGGTCGAGCTGGACGGCGACGTAAACGGCCACAAGTTCAGCGTGTCCGGCGAGG
GCGAGGGCGATGCCACCTACGGCAAGCTGACCCTGAAGTTCATCTGCACCACCGGCAAGCTGCCCGTGCC
CTGGCCCACCCTCGTGACCACCCTGACCTACGGCGTGCAGTGCTTCAGCCGCTACCCCGACCACATGAAG
CAGCACGACTTCTTCAAGTCCGCCATGCCCGAAGGCTACGTCCAGGAGCGCACCATCTTCTTCAAGGACG
ACGGCAACTACAAGACCCGCGCCGAGGTGAAGTTCGAGGGCGACACCCTGGTGAACCGCATCGAGCTGAA
GGGCATCGACTTCAAGGAGGACGGCAACATCCTGGGGCACAAGCTGGAGTACAACTACAACAGCCACAAC
GTCTATATCATGGCCGACAAGCAGAAGAACGGCATCAAGGTGAACTTCAAGATCCGCCACAACATCGAGG
ACGGCAGCGTGCAGCTCGCCGACCACTACCAGCAGAACACCCCCATCGGCGACGGCCCCGTGCTGCTGCC
CGACAACCACTACCTGAGCACCCAGTCCGCCCTGAGCAAAGACCCCAACGAGAAGCGCGATCACATGGTC
CTGCTGGAGTTCGTGACCGCCGCCGGGATCACTCTCGGCATGGACGAGCTGTACAAGTAACCGACCGCCA
GAATTCGATATCAAGCTTGTCGACCTAGTTCTAGAGGATCCAGACATGATAAGATACATTGATGAGTTTG
GACAAACCACAACTAGAATGCAGTGAAAAAAATGCTTTATTTGTGAAATTTGTGATGCTATTGCTTTATT
TGTAACCATTATAAGCTGCAATAAACAAGTTAACAACAACAATTGCATTCATTTTATGTTTCAGGTTCAG
GGGGAGGTGTGGGAGGTTTTTTAAAGCAAGTAAAACCTCTACAAATGTGGTATGGCTGATTATGATCCTG
CAAGCCTCGTCGTCCTGGCCGGACCACGCTATCTGTGCAAGGTCCCCGGCCCCGGACGCGCGCTCCATGA
GCAGAGCGCCCGCCGCCGAGGCGAAGACTCGGGCGGCGCCCTGCCCGTCCCACCAGGTCAACAGGCGGTA
ACCGGCCTCTTCATCGGGAATGCGCGCGACCTTCAGCATCGCCGGCATGTCCCCCTGGCGGACGGGAAGT
ATCCAGCTCGACCAAGCTGGCCGCGTCGAGTGAAGACGAAAGGGCCTCGTGATACGCCTATTTTTATAGG
TTAATGTCATGATAATAATGGTTTCTTAGACGTCAGGTGGCACTTTTCGGGGAAATGTGCGCGGAACCCC
TATTTGTTTATTTTTCTAAATACATTCAAATATGTATCCGCTCATGAGACAATAACCCTGATAAATGCTT
CAATAATATTGAAAAAGGAAGAGTATGAGTATTCAACATTTCCGTGTCGCCCTTATTCCCTTTTTTGCGG
CATTTTGCCTTCCTGTTTTTGCTCACCCAGAAACGCTGGTGAAAGTAAAAGATGCTGAAGATCAGTTGGG
TGCACGAGTGGGTTACATCGAACTGGATCTCAACAGCGGTAAGATCCTTGAGAGTTTTCGCCCCGAAGAA
CGTTTTCCAATGATGAGCACTTTTAAAGTTCTGCTATGTGGCGCGGTATTATCCCGTGTTGACGCCGGGC
AAGAGCAACTCGGTCGCCGCATACACTATTCTCAGAATGACTTGGTTGAGTACTCACCAGTCACAGAAAA
GCATCTTACGGATGGCATGACAGTAAGAGAATTATGCAGTGCTGCCATAACCATGAGTGATAACACTGCG
GCCAACTTACTTCTGACAACGATCGGAGGACCGAAGGAGCTAACCGCTTTTTTGCACAACATGGGGGATC
ATGTAACTCGCCTTGATCGTTGGGAACCGGAGCTGAATGAAGCCATACCAAACGACGAGCGTGACACCAC
GATGCCTGTAGCAATGGCAACAACGTTGCGCAAACTATTAACTGGCGAACTACTTACTCTAGCTTCCCGG
CAACAATTAATAGACTGGATGGAGGCGGATAAAGTTGCAGGACCACTTCTGCGCTCGGCCCTTCCGGCTG
GCTGGTTTATTGCTGATAAATCTGGAGCCGGTGAGCGTGGGTCTCGCGGTATCATTGCAGCACTGGGGCC
AGATGGTAAGCCCTCCCGTATCGTAGTTATCTACACGACGGGGAGTCAGGCAACTATGGATGAACGAAAT
AGACAGATCGCTGAGATAGGTGCCTCACTGATTAAGCATTGGTAACTGTCAGACCAAGTTTACTCATATA
TACTTTAGATTGATTTAAAACTTCATTTTTAATTTAAAAGGATCTAGGTGAAGATCCTTTTTGATAATCT
CATGACCAAAATCCCTTAACGTGAGTTTTCGTTCCACTGAGCGTCAGACCCCGTAGAAAAGATCAAAGGA
TCTTCTTGAGATCCTTTTTTTCTGCGCGTAATCTGCTGCTTGCAAACAAAAAAACCACCGCTACCAGCGG
TGGTTTGTTTGCCGGATCAAGAGCTACCAACTCTTTTTCCGAAGGTAACTGGCTTCAGCAGAGCGCAGAT
ACCAAATACTGTTCTTCTAGTGTAGCCGTAGTTAGGCCACCACTTCAAGAACTCTGTAGCACCGCCTACA
TACCTCGCTCTGCTAATCCTGTTACCAGTGGCTGCTGCCAGTGGCGATAAGTCGTGTCTTACCGGGTTGG
ACTCAAGACGATAGTTACCGGATAAGGCGCAGCGGTCGGGCTGAACGGGGGGTTCGTGCACACAGCCCAG
CTTGGAGCGAACGACCTACACCGAACTGAGATACCTACAGCGTGAGCTATGAGAAAGCGCCACGCTTCCC
GAAGGGAGAAAGGCGGACAGGTATCCGGTAAGCGGCAGGGTCGGAACAGGAGAGCGCACGAGGGAGCTTC
CAGGGGGAAACGCCTGGTATCTTTATAGTCCTGTCGGGTTTCGCCACCTCTGACTTGAGCGTCGATTTTT
GTGATGCTCGTCAGGGGGGCGGAGCCTATGGAAAAACGCCAGCAACGCGGCCTTTTTACGGTTCCTGGCC
TTTTGCTGGCCTTTTGCTCACATGTTCTTTCCTGCGTTATCCCCTGATTCTGTGGATAACCGTATTACCG
CCTTTGAGTGAGCTGATACCGCTCGCCGCAGCCGAACGACCGAGCGCAGCGAGTCAGTGAGCGAGGAAGC
GGAAG
Features (pLannotate 1.2.2; 17 found; start..end, strand, type, name):
      2..55      +  CDS            lacI (fragment): lac repressor; lacI; The lac repressor binds to the lac operator to inhibit transcription in E. coli. This inhibition can be relieved by adding lactose or isopropyl-β-D-thiogalactopyranoside (IPTG).
    388..443     -  polyA_signal   β-globin poly(A) signal: rabbit β-globin polyadenylation signal (Gil and Proudfoot, 1987)
    518..640     -  CDS            HBB: HBB_COLGU - Experimental evidence at transcript level: Swiss-Prot protein existence level 2. Involved in oxygen transport from the lung to the various peripheral tissues. From Colobus guereza (Mantled guereza) (Eastern black-and-white colobus monkey).
    644..1216    -  intron         β-globin intron: intron from rabbit β-globin gene
   1312..1343    -  misc_feature   MCS (fragment): pUC18/19 multiple cloning site
   1437..1475    -  promoter       minimal CMV promoter: human cytomegalovirus (CMV) immediate early promoter
   1493..1708    -  protein_bind   tetracycline response element (fragment): contains seven copies of the tetracycline operator tetO tetracycline repressor TetR
   1708..1753    +  promoter       TRE3GV promoter (fragment): 3rd-generation Tet-responsive promoter that can be activated by binding of Tet-On® 3G, optimized for retroviral and lentiviral vectors
   1829..1856    +  misc_feature   MCS (fragment): pBluescript multiple cloning site
   1861..2580    +  CDS            EGFP: the original enhanced GFP (Yang et al., 1996) mammalian codon-optimized
   2591..2613    +  misc_feature   MCS (fragment): pBluescript multiple cloning site
   2627..2761    -  polyA_signal   SV40 poly(A) signal: SV40 polyadenylation signal
   2784..2867    -  CDS            large T antigen (fragment): large T antigen from SV40 (simian virus 40)
   2861..3091    -  CDS            str (fragment): STR_KLEPN - Protein inferred from homology: Swiss-Prot protein existence level 3. The aminoglycoside phosphotransferases achieve inactivation of their antibiotic substrates by phosphorylation. From Klebsiella pneumoniae.
   3210..3314    +  promoter       AmpR promoter: bla
   3315..4175    +  CDS            AmpR: β-lactamase; bla; confers resistance to ampicillin, carbenicillin, and related antibiotics
   4346..4934    +  rep_origin     ori: high-copy-number ColE1/pMB1/pBR322/pUC origin of replication
