[The description below was written by a language model from this plasmid's Addgene catalogue record and pLannotate feature annotations shown in this document.]
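Description:
Salsa-BC158-P2F2 is a mammalian expression reporter plasmid built on the pCER206 backbone, one member of a barcoded reporter set for PRESTO-Salsa, a highly multiplexed assay for screening GPCR activity. It is propagated in E. coli as a high-copy plasmid through a ColE1/pUC-type origin and selected with ampicillin via the β-lactamase gene under its native promoter. The sequenced record is about 5.1 kb.

The payload is a synthetic insert of roughly 730 bp described as EGFP/BC158, placed under a Tet response element promoter. The annotation shows a tetO-containing response element flanked by minimal promoters facing in opposite directions, which suggests a bidirectional Tet-responsive arrangement. One arm, annotated as a TRE3G-type promoter fragment, drives mammalian codon-optimized EGFP; the other, a minimal CMV promoter, points towards a rabbit β-globin intron, a short globin coding remnant and a β-globin polyadenylation signal, with only a cloning-site fragment annotated in between. The BC158 barcode is not annotated as a separate feature. The BsrGI and HindIII cloning sites and the short region following the EGFP coding sequence imply that it lies at the 3′ end of the EGFP transcript, but the record does not state this explicitly. An SV40 poly(A) signal lies downstream of EGFP, although it is annotated on the opposite strand. The small fragments of lacI, SV40 large T antigen and an aminoglycoside phosphotransferase gene appear to be backbone remnants rather than functional genes.

In use, a Tet-type transactivator binding the response element would induce a barcoded EGFP transcript, so reporter output can be attributed to this particular construct by reading the barcode in a pooled experiment. The record does not state how barcodes are paired with individual receptors.
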