Addgene plasmid #202999: Salsa-BC158-P2F2
Purpose: Expression of barcoded reporter plasmid for PRESTO-Salsa; EGFP/BC158
Depositing lab: Noah Palm. Depositing organization: Yale University. Publication: Highly multiplexed bioactivity screening reveals human and microbiota metabolome-GPCRome interactions. Chen H, Rosen CE, Gonzalez-Hernandez JA, Song D, Potempa J, Ring AM, Palm NW. Cell. 2023 Jul 6;186(14):3095-3110.e19. doi: 10.1016/j.cell.2023.05.024. Epub 2023 Jun 14. PubMed 37321219.
Backbone
  Vector backbone: pCER206
  Vector type: Mammalian Expression
Growth in bacteria
  Bacterial resistance: Ampicillin, 100 μg/mL
  Growth temperature: 37°C
  Growth strain: DH5alpha
  Copy number: High Copy
Gene/Insert
  Gene/Insert name: EGFP/BC158
  Species: Synthetic
  Insert size (bp): 730
  Promoter: Tet Response Element (TRE)
  Cloning method: Restriction Enzyme; 5′ cloning site BsrGI (not destroyed); 3′ cloning site HindIII (not destroyed)
  Sequencing primers: 5′ Custom primer (GAAGCGCGATCACATGG)
Terms and licenses: Academic/Nonprofit Terms; Industry Terms: Not Available to Industry
How to cite: Salsa-BC158-P2F2 was a gift from Noah Palm (Addgene plasmid # 202999 ; http://n2t.net/addgene:202999 ; RRID:Addgene_202999)
