>Addgene plasmid #202999 | Salsa-BC158-P2F2 | depositor partial sequence | sequence record 393872 | BC158
CCGACCGCCA
